Addgene plasmid #186910: InterTag
Purpose: Sleeping Beauty transposon system with constitutive bi-directional promoter, one side expressing SpyTag003-sfCherry11 fused to PDGFR and the other side expressing BFP and puromycin resistance gene
Depositing lab: Taekjip Ha & Allen Liu. Depositing organization: Johns Hopkins University and School of Medicine. Publication: Engineering Functional Membrane-Membrane Interfaces by InterSpy. Moghimianavval H, Patel C, Mohapatra S, Hwang SW, Kayikcioglu T, Bashirzadeh Y, Liu AP, Ha T. Small. 2022 May 26:e2202104. doi: 10.1002/smll.202202104. PubMed 35618485.
Backbone
  Vector backbone: pSBbi-BP
  Vector type: Mammalian Expression
Growth in bacteria
  Bacterial resistance: Ampicillin, 100 μg/mL
  Growth temperature: 37°C
  Growth strain: DH5alpha
  Copy number: High Copy
Gene/Insert
  Gene/Insert name: SpyTag003-sfCherry11-PDGFR
  Species: Synthetic
  Cloning method: Gibson Cloning
Terms and licenses: Academic/Nonprofit Terms; Industry Terms: Not Available to Industry
How to cite: InterTag was a gift from Taekjip Ha & Allen Liu (Addgene plasmid # 186910 ; http://n2t.net/addgene:186910 ; RRID:Addgene_186910)
