[The description below was written by a language model from this plasmid's Addgene catalogue record and pLannotate feature annotations shown in this document.]
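Description:
InterTag is a mammalian expression plasmid built on the pSBbi-BP backbone, a Sleeping Beauty transposon vector carrying a constitutive bidirectional promoter arrangement. It is propagated in E. coli as a high-copy plasmid through a ColE1/pUC-type origin and selected with ampicillin via the β-lactamase gene and its native promoter. The automated feature table did not pick up the Sleeping Beauty inverted repeats, so their positions are not documented here. As a transposon system, the cassette would normally be integrated into the host genome when a Sleeping Beauty transposase is supplied from a separate source.

The two expression units diverge from a shared central promoter region. On one side, the EF-1α promoter drives the synthetic insert, assembled by Gibson cloning. It consists of an Igκ leader peptide for entry into the secretory pathway, SpyTag003 (not annotated, but it probably lies in the gap between the leader and the next feature), a short sfCherry2-derived fragment corresponding to the sfCherry11 strand of a split fluorescent protein, and the PDGFRβ transmembrane domain, ending at a bGH polyadenylation signal. This design displays the tag and the split-Cherry strand on the outer face of the plasma membrane. On the other side, TagBFP and puromycin N-acetyltransferase are encoded in tandem and terminated by a rabbit β-globin poly(A) signal. The promoter for this arm is not annotated, nor is the linkage between the two reading frames.

BFP fluorescence and puromycin selection allow identification and enrichment of stably integrated cells. According to the associated publication title, the construct belongs to the InterSpy system for engineering membrane–membrane interfaces. Presumably the displayed SpyTag003 and sfCherry11 pair with complementary partners on an opposing membrane.
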