Features (pLannotate 1.2.2; 15 found; start..end, strand, type, name):
    565..1263    +  CDS            TagBFP: TagBFP is a basic (constitutively fluorescent) blue fluorescent protein published in 2008, derived from Entacmaea quadricolor. It is reported to be a very rapidly-maturing monomer with very low acid sensitivity.
   1330..1929    +  CDS            PuroR: puromycin N-acetyltransferase; pac from Streptomyces alboniger; confers resistance to puromycin
   1943..2023    +  CDS            HBB (fragment): HBB_PONPY - Experimental evidence at transcript level: Swiss-Prot protein existence level 2. Involved in oxygen transport from the lung to the various peripheral tissues. From Pongo pygmaeus (Bornean orangutan).
   2094..2149    +  polyA_signal   β-globin poly(A) signal: rabbit β-globin polyadenylation signal (Gil and Proudfoot, 1987)
   2712..3300    -  rep_origin     ori: high-copy-number ColE1/pMB1/pBR322/pUC origin of replication
   3471..4331    -  CDS            AmpR: β-lactamase; bla; confers resistance to ampicillin, carbenicillin, and related antibiotics
   4332..4436    -  promoter       AmpR promoter: bla
   4463..4513    +  misc_feature   bom (fragment): basis of mobility region from pBR322
   4514..4544    -  rep_origin     M13 ori (fragment): M13 bacteriophage origin of replication; arrow indicates direction of (+) strand synthesis
   4843..4864    -  promoter       SV40 promoter (fragment): SV40 enhancer and early promoter
   4868..5092    -  polyA_signal   bGH poly(A) signal: bovine growth hormone polyadenylation signal
   5147..5293    -  CDS            PDGFRβ TM domain: transmembrane domain from platelet derived growth factor receptor beta
   5330..5377    -  CDS            sfCherry2 (fragment): sfCherry2 is a basic (constitutively fluorescent) fluorescent protein published in 2017, derived from Discosoma sp.. It is reported to be a monomer.
   5447..5509    -  sig_peptide    Igκ leader: leader sequence from mouse immunoglobulin κ light chain
   5539..6720    -  promoter       EF-1α promoter: strong constitutive promoter for human elongation factor EF-1α
>Addgene plasmid #186910 | InterTag | addgene full sequence | sequence record 372902 | Addgene NGS Result
GGTCTGGTCTCCCCATGCGGGCCACCAGAGGCCCTGCAGCCTTCAGTCGCTTGAAGGGGTAATGGCGCTT
CCACTCACAAACATGGCGGACAGAGCGTGTGAACGAGATGAACAGCCCCTCAAAAATATGGCCGCCGAGG
CTGGACGGCCGTGCCCCAGCAGCACCGCCTCCGCGCCCCACGTGATCTCTCGCCGGGCACAGCGCTGACC
GCGGAGGTCCAACCGGAAGAATGTCCGGATTGGACATTCGGAAGAGGGCCCGCCTTCCCTGGGGAATCTC
TGCGCACGCGCAGAACGCTTCGACCAATGAAAACACAGGAAGCCGTCCGCGCAACCGCGTTGCGTCACTT
CTGCCGCCCCTGTTTCAAGGTATATAGCCGTAGACGGAACTTCGCCTTTCTCTCGGCCTTAGCGCCATTT
TTTTGGGTGAGTGTTTTTTGGTTCCTGCGTTGGGATTCCGTGTACAATCCATAGACATCTGACCTCGGCA
CTTAGCATCATCACAGCAAACTAACTGTAGCCTTTCTCTCTTTCCCTGTAGAAACCTCTGCACCTGAGGC
CACCATGAGCGAGCTGATTAAGGAGAACATGCACATGAAGCTGTACATGGAGGGCACCGTGGACAACCAT
CACTTCAAGTGCACATCCGAGGGCGAAGGCAAGCCCTACGAGGGCACCCAGACCATGAGAATCAAGGTGG
TCGAGGGCGGCCCTCTCCCCTTCGCCTTCGACATCCTGGCTACTAGCTTCCTCTACGGCAGCAAGACCTT
CATCAACCACACCCAGGGCATCCCCGACTTCTTCAAGCAGTCCTTCCCTGAGGGCTTCACATGGGAGAGA
GTCACCACATACGAAGACGGGGGCGTGCTGACCGCTACCCAGGACACCAGCCTCCAGGACGGCTGCCTCA
TCTACAACGTCAAGATCAGAGGGGTGAACTTCACATCCAACGGCCCTGTGATGCAGAAGAAAACACTCGG
CTGGGAGGCCTTCACCGAGACGCTGTACCCCGCTGACGGCGGCCTGGAAGGCAGAAACGACATGGCCCTG
AAGCTCGTGGGCGGGAGCCATCTGATCGCAAACATCAAGACCACATATAGATCCAAGAAACCCGCTAAGA
ACCTCAAGATGCCTGGCGTCTACTATGTGGACTACAGACTGGAAAGAATCAAGGAGGCCAACAACGAGAC
CTACGTCGAGCAGCACGAGGTGGCAGTGGCCAGATACTGCGACCTCCCTAGCAAACTGGGGCACAAGCTG
AACGGCAGTGGAGCTACTAACTTCAGCCTGCTGAAGCAGGCTGGTGACGTCGAGGAGAATCCTGGCCCCA
TGACCGAGTACAAGCCCACGGTGCGCCTCGCCACCCGCGACGACGTCCCCAGGGCCGTACGCACCCTCGC
CGCCGCGTTCGCCGACTACCCCGCCACGCGCCACACCGTCGATCCGGACCGCCACATCGAGCGGGTCACC
GAGCTGCAAGAACTCTTCCTCACGCGCGTCGGGCTCGACATCGGCAAGGTGTGGGTCGCGGACGACGGCG
CCGCGGTGGCGGTCTGGACCACGCCGGAGAGCGTCGAAGCGGGGGCGGTGTTCGCCGAGATCGGCCCGCG
CATGGCCGAGTTGAGCGGTTCCCGGCTGGCCGCGCAGCAACAGATGGAAGGCCTCCTGGCGCCGCACCGG
CCCAAGGAGCCCGCGTGGTTCCTGGCCACCGTCGGCGTCTCGCCCGACCACCAGGGCAAGGGTCTGGGCA
GCGCCGTCGTGCTCCCCGGAGTGGAGGCGGCCGAGCGCGCCGGGGTGCCCGCCTTCCTGGAGACCTCCGC
GCCCCGCAACCTCCCCTTCTACGAGCGGCTCGGCTTCACCGTCACCGCCGACGTCGAGGTGCCCGAAGGA
CCGCGCACCTGGTGCATGACCCGCAAGCCCGGTGCCTGATTCGAAGGCCTGTCGTGAATTCACTCCTCAG
GTGCAGGCTGCCTATCAGAAGGTGGTGGCTGGTGTGGCCAATGCCCTGGCTCACAAATACCACTGAGATC
TTTTTCCCTCTGCCAAAAATTATGGGGACATCATGAAGCCCCTTGAGCATCTGACTTCTGGCTAATAAAG
GAAATTTATTTTCATTGCAATAGTGTGTTGGAATTTTTTGTGTCTCTCACTCGGAAGGACATATGGGAGG
GCAAATCATTTAAAACATCAGAATGAGTATTTGGTTTAGAGTTTGGCAACATATGCCATATGCTGGCTGC
CATGAACTAGCTACTCGGGACCCCTTACCGAAACATCGCCGCATTCTGCAGAGGAGTCGAGTGTATGTAA
ACTTCTGACCCACTGGGAATGTGATGAAAGAAATAAAAGCTGAAATGAATCATTCTCTCTACTATTATTC
TGATATTTCACATTCTTAAAATAAAGTGGTGATCCTAACTGACCTAAGACAGGGAATTTTTACTAGGATT
AAATGTCAGGAATTGTGAAAAAGTGAGTTTAAATGTATTTGGCTAAGGTGTATGTAAACTTCCGACTTCA
ACTGTATAGGGATCCGCTTCCTCGCTCACTGACTCGCTGCGCTCGGTCGTTCGGCTGCGGCGAGCGGTAT
CAGCTCACTCAAAGGCGGTAATACGGTTATCCACAGAATCAGGGGATAACGCAGGAAAGAACATGTGAGC
AAAAGGCCAGCAAAAGGCCAGGAACCGTAAAAAGGCCGCGTTGCTGGCGTTTTTCCATAGGCTCCGCCCC
CCTGACGAGCATCACAAAAATCGACGCTCAAGTCAGAGGTGGCGAAACCCGACAGGACTATAAAGATACC
AGGCGTTTCCCCCTGGAAGCTCCCTCGTGCGCTCTCCTGTTCCGACCCTGCCGCTTACCGGATACCTGTC
CGCCTTTCTCCCTTCGGGAAGCGTGGCGCTTTCTCATAGCTCACGCTGTAGGTATCTCAGTTCGGTGTAG
GTCGTTCGCTCCAAGCTGGGCTGTGTGCACGAACCCCCCGTTCAGCCCGACCGCTGCGCCTTATCCGGTA
ACTATCGTCTTGAGTCCAACCCGGTAAGACACGACTTATCGCCACTGGCAGCAGCCACTGGTAACAGGAT
TAGCAGAGCGAGGTATGTAGGCGGTGCTACAGAGTTCTTGAAGTGGTGGCCTAACTACGGCTACACTAGA
AGAACAGTATTTGGTATCTGCGCTCTGCTGAAGCCAGTTACCTTCGGAAAAAGAGTTGGTAGCTCTTGAT
CCGGCAAACAAACCACCGCTGGTAGCGGTGGTTTTTTTGTTTGCAAGCAGCAGATTACGCGCAGAAAAAA
AGGATCTCAAGAAGATCCTTTGATCTTTTCTACGGGGTCTGACGCTCAGTGGAACGAAAACTCACGTTAA
GGGATTTTGGTCATGAGATTATCAAAAAGGATCTTCACCTAGATCCTTTTAAATTAAAAATGAAGTTTTA
AATCAATCTAAAGTATATATGAGTAAACTTGGTCTGACAGTTACCAATGCTTAATCAGTGAGGCACCTAT
CTCAGCGATCTGTCTATTTCGTTCATCCATAGTTGCCTGACTCCCCGTCGTGTAGATAACTACGATACGG
GAGGGCTTACCATCTGGCCCCAGTGCTGCAATGATACCGCGAGACCCACGCTCACCGGCTCCAGATTTAT
CAGCAATAAACCAGCCAGCCGGAAGGGCCGAGCGCAGAAGTGGTCCTGCAACTTTATCCGCCTCCATCCA
GTCTATTAATTGTTGCCGGGAAGCTAGAGTAAGTAGTTCGCCAGTTAATAGTTTGCGCAACGTTGTTGCC
ATTGCTACAGGCATCGTGGTGTCACGCTCGTCGTTTGGTATGGCTTCATTCAGCTCCGGTTCCCAACGAT
CAAGGCGAGTTACATGATCCCCCATGTTGTGCAAAAAAGCGGTTAGCTCCTTCGGTCCTCCGATCGTTGT
CAGAAGTAAGTTGGCCGCAGTGTTATCACTCATGGTTATGGCAGCACTGCATAATTCTCTTACTGTCATG
CCATCCGTAAGATGCTTTTCTGTGACTGGTGAGTACTCAACCAAGTCATTCTGAGAATAGTGTATGCGGC
GACCGAGTTGCTCTTGCCCGGCGTCAATACGGGATAATACCGCGCCACATAGCAGAACTTTAAAAGTGCT
CATCATTGGAAAACGTTCTTCGGGGCGAAAACTCTCAAGGATCTTACCGCTGTTGAGATCCAGTTCGATG
TAACCCACTCGTGCACCCAACTGATCTTCAGCATCTTTTACTTTCACCAGCGTTTCTGGGTGAGCAAAAA
CAGGAAGGCAAAATGCCGCAAAAAAGGGAATAAGGGCGACACGGAAATGTTGAATACTCATACTCTTCCT
TTTTCAATATTATTGAAGCATTTATCAGGGTTATTGTCTCATGAGCGGATACATATTTGAATGTATTTAG
AAAAATAAACAAATAGGGGTTCCGCGCACATTTCCCCGAAAAGTGCCACCTGATGCGGTGTGAAATACCG
CACAGATGCGTAAGGAGAAAATACCGCATCAGGAAATTGTAAGCGTTAATATTTTGTTAAAATTGGATCC
CTATACAGTTGAAGTCGGAAGTTTACATACACTTAAGTTGGAGTCATTAAAACTCGTTTTTCAACTACTC
CACAAATTTCTTGTTAACAAACAATAGTTTTGGCAAGTCAGTTAGGACATCTACTTTGTGCATGACACAA
GTCATTTTTCCAACAATTGTTTACAGACAGATTATTTCACTTATAATTCACTGTATCACAATTCCAGTGG
GTCAGAAGTTTACATACACTAAGTTCGACTCCTCTGCAGAATGCGGCGATGTTTCGGTAAGGGGTCCGCT
ATCTAGTAGGCCCAGCTGGTTCTTTCCGCCTCAGAAGCCATAGAGCCCACCGCATCCCCAGCATGCCTGC
TATTGTCTTCCCAATCCTCCCCCTTGCTGTCCTGCCCCACCCCACCCCCCAGAATAGAATGACACCTACT
CAGACAATGCGATGCAATTTCCTCATTTTATTAGGAAAGGACAGTGGGAGTGGCACCTTCCAGGGTCAAG
GAAGGCACGGGGGAGGGGCAAACAACAGATGGCTGGCAACTAGAAGGCACAGTCGAGGCTGATCAGCGAG
CTCTAGAGAATTGATCCCCAAGCTTGGCCTGACCTAACGTGGCTTCTTCTGCCAAAGCATGATGAGGATG
ATAAGGGAGATGATGGTGAGCACCACCAGGGCCAGGATGGCTGAGATCACCACCACCTTAAAGGGCAAGG
AGTGTGGCACCACGATGACCTCCTGCGTGTCCTGGCCCACAGCATTCAGATCCTCTTCTGAGATGAGTTT
TTGTTCGGCGGTGCTGTGTCTGGCCTCGGCTCTCTCGTACTGCTCCACGATGGTGTAGCCTGAACCACCT
CCCGATTTATAGCGTTTGTAGGCGTCCACCATAACAATATGAGGAACGCCACGTCCGTCACCAGTGGAAC
CTGGAACCCAGAGCAGCAGTACCCATAGCAGGAGTGTGTCTGTCTCCATGGTGGCCAGAGGCCAGCTTGG
GGTAGTTTTCACGACACCTTAAATGGAAGAAAAAAACTTTGAACCACTGTCTGAGGCTTGAGAATGAACC
AAGATCCAAACTCAAAAAGGGCAAATTCCAAGGAGAATTACATCAAGTGCCAAGCTGGCCTAACTTCAGT
CTCCACCCACTCAGTATGGGGAAACTCCATCGCATAAAACCCCTCCCCCCAACCTAAAGACGACGTACTC
CAAAAGCTCGAGAACTAATCGAGGTGCCTGGACGGCGCCCGGTACTCCGTGGAGTCACATGAAGCGACGG
CTGAGGACGGAAAGGCCCTTTTCCTTTGTGTGGGTGACTCACCCGCCCGCTCTCCCGAGCGCCGCGTCCT
CCATTTTGAGCTCCCTGCAGCAGGGCCGGGAAGCGGCCATCTTTCCGCTCACGCAACTGGTGCCGACCGG
GCCAGCCTTGCCGCCCAGGGCGGGGCGATACACGGCGGCGCGAGGCCAGGCACCAGAGCAGGCCGGCCAG
CTTGAGACTACCCCCGTCCGATTCTCGGTGGCCGCGCTCGCAGGCCCCGCCTCGCCGAACATGTGCGCTG
GGACGCACGGGCCCCGTCGCCGCCCGCGGCCCCAAAAACCGAAATACCAGTGTGCAGATCTTGGCCCGCA
TTTACAAGACTATCTTGCCAGAAAAAAAGCGTCGCAGCAGGTCATCAAAAATTTTAAATGGCTAGAGACT
TATCGAAAGCAGCGAGACAGGCGCGAAGGTGCCACCAGATTCGCACGCGGCGGCCCCAGCGCCCAAGCCA
GGCCTCAACTCAAGCACGAGGCGAAGGGGCTCCTTAAGCGCAAGGCCTCGAACTCTCCCACCCACTTCCA
ACCCGAAGCTCGGGATCAAGAATCACGTACTGCAGCCAGGGGCGTGGAAGTAATTCAAGGCACGCAAGGG
CCATAACCCGTAAAGAGGCCAGGCCCGCGGGAACCACACACGGCACTTACCTGTGTTCTGGCGGCAAACC
CGTTGCGAAAAAGAACGTTCACGGCGACTACTGCACTTATATACGGTTCTCCCCCACCCTCGGGAAAAAG
GCGGAGCCAGTACACGACATCACTTTCCCAGTTTACCCCGCGCCACCTTCTCTAGGCACCGGTTCAATTG
CCGACCCCTCCCCCCAACTTCTCGGGGACTGTGGGCGATGTGCGCTCTGCCCACTGACGGGCACCGGAGC
CTCTAGGCGAGACCCTGTCTCACAAAATAAAGTAAGCCCGGACTGAGTGCGGAAAGGCGGGCCTGGCG
